>Addgene plasmid #162682 | pCJ209 | addgene full sequence | sequence record 320836 | Addgene NGS Result
TGGCGAATGGG
[124 nt withheld, positions 12-135]
C
[91 nt withheld, positions 137-227]
A
[49 nt withheld, positions 229-277]
CCTTTGACGTTGGAGTCCACGTTCTTT
[37 nt withheld, positions 305-341]
ACCCTATCTCGGTCTATTCTTTTGATTTATAAGGGATTTTGCCGATTTCGGCCTATTGGTTAAAAAATGA
GCTGATTTAACAAAAATTTAACGCGAATTTTAACAAAATATTAACGCTTACAATTTAGGTGGCACTTTTC
GGGGAAATGTGCGCGGAACCCCTATTTGTTTATTTTTCTAAATACATTCAAATATGTATCCGCTCATGAG
ACAATAACCCTGATAAATGCTTCAATAATATTGAAAAAGGAAGAGTATGAGTATTCAACATTTCCGTGTC
GCCCTTATTCCCTTTTTTGCGGCATTTTGCCTTCCTGTTTTTGCTCACCCAGAAACGCTGGTGAAAGTAA
AAGATGCTGAAGATCAGTTGGGTGCACGAGTGGGTTACATCGAACTGGATCTCAACAGCGGTAAGATCCT
TGAGAGTTTTCGCCCCGAAGAACGTTTTCCAATGATGAGCACTTTTAAAGTTCTGCTATGTGGCGCGGTA
TTATCCCGTATTGACGCCGGGCAAGAGCAACTCGGTCGCCGCATACACTATTCTCAGAATGACTTGGTTG
AGTACTCACCAGTCACAGAAAAGCATCTTACGGATGGCATGACAGTAAGAGAATTATGCAGTGCTGCCAT
AACCATGAGTGATAACACTGCGGCCAACTTACTTCTGACAACGATCGGAGGACCGAAGGAGCTAACCGCT
TTTTTGCACAACATGGGGGATCATGTAACTCGCCTTGATCGTTGGGAACCGGAGCTGAATGAAGCCATAC
CAAACGACGAGCGTGACACCACGATGCCTGCAGCAATGGCAACAACGTTGCGCAAACTATTAACTGGCGA
ACTACTTACTCTAGCTTCCCGGCAACAATTAATAGACTGGATGGAGGCGGATAAAGTTGCAGGACCACTT
CTGCGCTCGGCCCTTCCGGCTGGCTGGTTTATTGCTGATAAATCTGGAGCCGGTGAGCGTGGGTCTCGCG
GTATCATTGCAGCACTGGGGCCAGATGGTAAGCCCTCCCGTATCGTAGTTATCTACACGACGGGGAGTCA
GGCAACTATGGATGAACGAAATAGACAGATCGCTGAGATAGGTGCCTCACTGATTAAGCATTGGTAACTG
TCAGACCAAGTTTACTCATATATACTTTAGATTGATTTAAAACTTCATTTTTAATTTAAAAGGATCTAGG
TGAAGATCCTTTTTGATAATCTCATGACCAAAATCCCTTAACGTGAGTTTTCGTTCCACTGAGCGTCAGA
CCCCGTAGAAAAGATCAAAGGATCTTCTTGAGATCCTTTTTTTCTGCGCGTAATCTGCTGCTTGCAAACA
AAAAAACCACCGCTACCAGCGGTGGTTTGTTTGCCGGATCAAGAGCTACCAACTCTTTTTCCGAAGGTAA
CTGGCTTCAGCAGAGCGCAGATACCAAATACTGTCCTTCTAGTGTAGCCGTAGTTAGGCCACCACTTCAA
GAACTCTGTAGCACCGCCTACATACCTCGCTCTGCTAATCCTGTTACCAGTGGCTGCTGCCAGTGGCGAT
AAGTCGTGTCTTACCGGGTTGGACTCAAGACGATAGTTACCGGATAAGGCGCAGCGGTCGGGCTGAACGG
GGGGTTCGTGCACACAGCCCAGCTTGGAGCGAACGACCTACACCGAACTGAGATACCTACAGCGTGAGCT
ATGAGAAAGCGCCACGCTTCCCGAAGGGAGAAAGGCGGACAGGTATCCGGTAAGCGGCAGGGTCGGAACA
GGAGAGCGCACGAGGGAGCTTCCAGGGGGAAACGCCTGGTATCTTTATAGTCCTGTCGGGTTTCGCCACC
TCTGACTTGAGCGTCGATTTTTGTGATGCTCGTCAGGGGGGCGGAGCCTATGGAAAAACGCCAGCAACGC
GGCCTTTTTACGGTTCCTGGCCTTTTGCTGGCCTTTTGCTCACATGTTCTTTCCTGCGTTATCCCCTGAT
TCTGTGGATAACCGTATTACCGCCTTTGAGTGAGCTGATACCGCTCGCCGCAGCCGAACGACCTAGCGCA
GCGAGTCAGTGAGCGAGGAAGCGGAAGAGCGCCTGATGCGGTATTTTCTCCTTACGCATCTGTGCGGTAT
TTCACACCGCAATGGTGCACTCTCAGTACAATCTGCTCTGATGCCGCATAGTTAAGCCAGTATACACTCC
GCTATCGCTACGTGACTGGGTCATGGCTGCGCCCCGACACCCGCCAACACCCGCTGACGCGCCCTGACGG
GCTTGTCTGCTCCCGGCATCCGCTTACAGACAAGCTGTGACCGTCTCCGGGAGCTGCATGTGTCAGAGGT
TTTCACCGTCATCACCGAAACGCGCGAGGCAGCTGCGGTAAAGCTCATCAGCGTGGTCGTGAAGCGATTC
ACAGATGTCTGCCTGTTCATCCGCGTCCAGCTCGTTGAGTTTCTCCAGAAGCGTTAATGTCTGGCTTCTG
ATAAAGCGGGCCATGTTAAGGGCGGTTTTTTCCTGTTTGGTCACTGATGCCTCCGTGTAAGGGGGATTTC
TGTTCATGGGGGTAATGATACCGATGAAACGAGAGAGGATGCTCACGATACGGGTTACTGATGATGAACA
TGCCCGGTTACTGGAACGTTGTGAGGGTAAACAACTGGCGGTATGGATGCGGCGGGACCAGAGAAAAATC
ACTCAGGGTCAATGCCAGCGCTTCGTTAATACAGATGTAGGTGTTCCACAGGGTAGCCAGCAGCATCCTG
CGATGCAGATCCGGAACATAATGGTGCAGGGCGCTGACTTCCGCGTTTCCAGACTTTACGAAACACGGAA
ACCGAAGACCATTCATGTTGTTGCTCAGGTCGCAGACGTTTTGCAGCAGCAGTCGCTTCACGTTCGCTCG
CGTATCGGTGATTCATTCTGCTAACCAGTAAGGCAACCCCGCCAGCCTAGCCGGGTCCTCAACGACAGGA
GCACGATCATGCGCACCCGTGGGGCCGCCATGCCGGCGATAATGGCCTGCTTCTCGCCGAAACGTTTGGT
GGCGGGACCAGTGACGAAGGCTTGAGCGAGGGCGTGCAAGATTCCGAATACCGCAAGCGACAGGCCGATC
ATCGTCGCGCTCCAGCGAAAGCGGTCCTCGCCGAAAATGACCCAGAGCGCTGCCGGCACCTGTCCTACGA
GTTGCATGATAAAGAAGACAGTCATAAGTGCGGCGACGATAGTCATGCCCCGCGCCCACCGGAAGGAGCT
GACTGGGTTGAAGGCTCTCAAGGGCATCGGTCGAGATCCCGGTGCCTAATGAGTGAGCTAACTTACATTA
ATTGCGTTGCGCTCACTGCCCGCTTTCCAGTCGGGAAACCTGTCGTGCCAGCTGCATTAATGAATCGGCC
AACGCGCGGGGAGAGGCGGTTTGCGTATTGGGCGCCAGGGTGGTTTTTCTTTTCACCAGTGAGACGGGCA
ACAGCTGATTGCCCTTCACCGCCTGGCCCTGAGAGAGTTGCAGCAAGCGGTCCACGCTGGTTTGCCCCAG
CAGGCGAAAATCCTGTTTGATGGTGGTTAACGGCGGGATATAACATGAGCTGTCTTCGGTATCGTCGTAT
CCCACTACCGAGATATCCGCACCAACGCGCAGCCCGGACTCGGTAATGGCGCGCATTGCGCCCAGCGCCA
TCTGATCGTTGGCAACCAGCATCGCAGTGGGAACGATGCCCTCATTCAGCATTTGCATGGTTTGTTGAAA
ACCGGACATGGCACTCCAGTCGCCTTCCCGTTCCGCTATCGGCTGAATTTGATTGCGAGTGAGATATTTA
TGCCAGCCAGCCAGACGCAGACGCGCCGAGACAGAACTTAATGGGCCCGCTAACAGCGCGATTTGCTGGT
GACCCAATGCGACCAGATGCTCCACGCCCAGTCGCGTACCGTCTTCATGGGAGAAAATAATACTGTTGAT
GGGTGTCTGGTCAGAGACATCAAGAAATAACGCCGGAACATTAGTGCAGGCAGCTTCCACAGCAATGGCA
TCCTGGTCATCCAGCGGATAGTTAATGATCAGCCCACTGACGCGTTGCGCGAGAAGATTGTGCACCGCCG
CTTTACAGGCTTCGACGCCGCTTCGTTCTACCATCGACACCACCACGCTGGCACCCAGTTGATCGGCGCG
AGATTTAATCGCCGCGACAATTTGCGACGGCGCGTGCAGGGCCAGACTGGAGGTGGCAACGCCAATCAGC
AACGACTGTTTGCCCGCCAGTTGTTGTGCCACGCGGTTGGGAATGTAATTCAGCTCCGCCATCGCCGCTT
CCACTTTTTCCCGCGTTTTCGCAGAAACGTGGCTGGCCTGGTTCACCACGCGGGAAACGGTCTGATAAGA
GACACCGGCATACTCTGCGACATCGTATAACGTTACTGGTTTCACATTCACCACCCTGAATTGACTCTCT
TCCGGGCGCTATCATGCCATACCGCGAAAGGTTTTGCGCCATTCGATGGTGTCCGGGATCTCGACGCTCT
CCCTTATGCGACTCCTGCATTAGGAAGCAGCCCAGTAGTAGGTTGAGGCCGTTGAGCACCGCCGCCGCAA
GGAATGGTGCATGCAAGGAGATGGCGCCCAACAGTCCCCCGGCCACGGGGCCTGCCACCATACCCACGCC
GAAACAAGCGCTCATGAGCCCGAAGTGGCGAGCCCGATCTTCCCCATCGGTGATGTCGGCGATATAGGCG
CCAGCAACCGCACCTGTGGCGCCGGTGATGCCGGCCACGATGCGTCCGGCGTAGAGGATCGAGATCTCGA
TCCCGCGAAATTAATACGACTCACTATAGGGGAATTGTGAGCGGATAACAATTCCCCTCTAGAAATAATT
TTGTTTAACTTTAAGAAGGAGATATACATATGCAGACCACCGTGACCACCATGCTCCTCGCGTCCGTAGC
ATTAGCGGCTTGCGCCGGAGGAGGTTCCACTCCTCTGCCTCTACCGCAGCAGCAGCCGCCTCAGCAGGAA
CCGCCACCTCCTCCTGTTCCGCTAGCCAGTCGCGCCGCGTGTGAGGCGCTCAAAGATGGTAATGGCGACA
TGGTTTGGCCGAATGCCGCCACGGTTGTAGAGGTTGCAGCCTGGCGTGATGCAGCACCGGCCACGGCATC
AGCCGCAGCCCTGCCGGAGCATTGCGAAGTATCAGGCGCGATTGCCAAGCGTACTGGGATTGATGGGTAC
CCGTATGAAATTAAGTTTCGCCTGCGCATGCCCGCTGAGTGGAACGGCCGTTTTTTCATGGAGGGTGGCA
GTGGTACGAACGGCTCTCTCTCAGCGGCGACCGGAAGTATCGGCGGCGGTCAGATCGCCTCAGCGCTGAG
TCGTAACTTTGCAACAATTGCTACCGACGGAGGACATGACAATGCGGTGAATGATAATCCGGATGCGCTC
GGTACCGTCGCATTTGGTCTCGATCCCCAGGCACGCTTAGACATGGGCTACAACTCCTATGATCAGGTGA
CTCAGGCCGGCAAAGCCGCCGTTGCACGCTTTTATGGTCGCGCAGCCGACAAGAGCTACTTCATCGGCTG
TTCGGAGGGCGGCCGCGAGGGCATGATGCTGTCCCAGCGCTTTCCATCACATTACGATGGCATTGTGGCG
GGCGCACCGTGGGACTCTTCAACCAACTTCGACCTTGCTGCCTTTCGGGACCGCGGCGGTAAAATGATTC
TGTATCACGGAATGAGCGATGCCGCATTCTCTGCACTAGATACAGCAGATTATTATGAACGCCTGGGTGC
CGCAATGCCGGGCGCCGCGGGCTTTGCTCGTCTGTTCTTGGTTCCGGGAATGAACCATTGCTCCGGGGGT
CCAGGTACCGACCGCTTTGATATGCTAACACCGTTAGTTGCATGGGTTGAACGTGGGGAAGCCCCTGACC
AAATTAGCGCCTGGAGCGGCACCCCCGGCTACTTTGGTGTGGCCGCCCGCACTCGACCGTTATGTCCCTA
TCCGCAGATTGCGCGCTATAAGGGATCAGGCGATATCAATACCGAAGCAAATTTTGCGTGTGCCGCTCCA
CCGCTCGAGCACCACCATCACCACCACTGAGATCCGGCTGCTAACAAAGCCCGAAAGGAAGCTGAGTTGG
CTGCTGCCACCGCTGAGCAATAACTAGCATAACCCCTTGGGGCCTCTAAACGGGTCTTGAGGGGTTTTTT
GCTGAAAGGAGGAACTATATCCGGAT
Features (pLannotate 1.2.2; 18 found; start..end, strand, type, name):
     12..440     +  rep_origin     f1 ori (sequence partly withheld): f1 bacteriophage origin of replication; arrow indicates direction of (+) strand synthesis
    493..597     +  promoter       AmpR promoter: bla
    598..1458    +  CDS            AmpR: β-lactamase; bla; confers resistance to ampicillin, carbenicillin, and related antibiotics
   1629..2217    +  rep_origin     ori: high-copy-number ColE1/pMB1/pBR322/pUC origin of replication
   2403..2542    -  misc_feature   bom: basis of mobility region from pBR322
   2644..2835    -  CDS            rop: Rop protein, which maintains plasmids at low copy number; rop
   2852..3232    +  CDS            YPB1_ECOLX: Protein predicted: Swiss-Prot protein existence level 4. From Escherichia coli.
   3304..3595    -  CDS            TcR (fragment): tetracycline efflux protein; tet; confers resistance to tetracycline
   3610..3631    -  protein_bind   CAP binding site: CAP binding activates transcription in the presence of cAMP. E. coli catabolite activator protein
   3644..4726    -  CDS            lacI: lac repressor; lacI; The lac repressor binds to the lac operator to inhibit transcription in E. coli. This inhibition can be relieved by adding lactose or isopropyl-β-D-thiogalactopyranoside (IPTG).
   4727..4804    -  promoter       lacI promoter: lacI
   4812..5091    -  CDS            TcR (fragment): tetracycline efflux protein; tet; confers resistance to tetracycline
   5113..5131    +  promoter       T7 promoter: promoter for bacteriophage T7 RNA polymerase
   5132..5156    +  protein_bind   lac operator: The lac repressor binds to the lac operator to inhibit transcription in E. coli. This inhibition can be relieved by adding lactose or isopropyl-β-D-thiogalactopyranoside (IPTG). lac repressor encoded by lacI
   5171..5193    +  RBS            RBS: efficient ribosome binding site from bacteriophage T7 gene 10 (Olins and Rangwala, 1989)
   5201..6364    +  CDS            MHETH_IDESA (fragment): Experimental evidence at protein level: Swiss-Prot protein existence level 1. Involved in the degradation and assimilation of the plastic poly(ethylene terephthalate) (PET), which allows I.sakaiensis to use PET as its major energy and carbon source for growth. Likely acts synergistically with PETase to depolymerize PET. Catalyzes the hydrolysis of mono(2-hydroxyethyl) terephthalate (MHET) into its two environmentally benign monomers, terephthalate and ethylene glycol. Does not show activity against PET, bis(hydroxyethyl) terephthalate (BHET), pNP-aliphatic esters or typical aromatic ester comp
   6398..6447    +  CDS            SET1 (fragment): solubility-enhancement tag derived from T7 phage gene 10B
   6455..6502    +  terminator     T7 terminator: transcription terminator for bacteriophage T7 RNA polymerase
