[The description below was written by a language model from this plasmid's Addgene catalogue record and pLannotate feature annotations shown in this document.]
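Description:
pCJ209 is a bacterial expression plasmid built on the pET-21b(+) backbone that encodes a "lidless" variant of MHETase from Ideonella sakaiensis 201-F6, the enzyme that hydrolyses mono(2-hydroxyethyl) terephthalate (MHET) into terephthalate and ethylene glycol during PET breakdown. In this variant the lid domain, residues Gly251 to Thr472, has been replaced by the seven-residue loop Trp185 to Phe191 of the partner enzyme PETase. The coding sequence was codon optimised for E. coli K12 and inserted by Gibson cloning. The annotated MHETase reading frame is correspondingly recognised only as a fragment of the native protein. A C-terminal His tag supplied by the backbone is recorded for affinity purification, although it is not called as a separate feature in the table. The short "SET1" fragment annotated just upstream of the terminator is probably a chance match within backbone sequence rather than a designed fusion.

Expression follows the standard pET arrangement: a T7 promoter with an adjacent lac operator, the T7 gene 10 ribosome binding site, and a T7 terminator downstream. The plasmid also carries lacI under its own promoter. Transcription therefore depends on a host supplying T7 RNA polymerase and is held off by lac repressor until relieved by IPTG or lactose. The plasmid replicates from a ColE1/pBR322-type origin accompanied by bom and rop. The catalogue lists it as high copy, although rop normally restrains copy number. Selection is by ampicillin through β-lactamase. An f1 origin is present, and the tetracycline-resistance fragments are non-functional pBR322 remnants. The sequenced record is 6,527 nt. The construct serves to produce the truncated enzyme for testing the contribution of the lid to MHETase function, as part of work characterising and engineering the two-enzyme PETase/MHETase plastics depolymerisation system.
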