Addgene plasmid #162682: pCJ209
Purpose: Lidless variant of MHETase from Ideonella sakaiensis 201-F6 (Genbank GAP38911.1) replacing Gly251:Thr472 of MHETase with the 7-residue loop (Trp185:Phe191, PETase numbering) of PETase , codon optimized for expression in E. coli K12, with C-terminal His tag.
Depositing lab: Gregg Beckham. Depositing organization: National Laboratory of the Rockies (NLR). Publication: Characterization and engineering of a two-enzyme system for plastics depolymerization. Knott BC, Erickson E, Allen MD, Gado JE, Graham R, Kearns FL, Pardo I, Topuzlu E, Anderson JJ, Austin HP, Dominick G, Johnson CW, Rorrer NA, Szostkiewicz CJ, Copie V, Payne CM, Woodcock HL, Donohoe BS, Beckham GT, McGeehan JE. Proc Natl Acad Sci U S A. 2020 Oct 13;117(41):25476-25485. doi: 10.1073/pnas.2006753117. Epub 2020 Sep 28. PubMed 32989159.
Backbone
  Vector backbone: pET-21b(+)
  Backbone manufacturer: EMD Biosciences
  Backbone size w/o insert (bp): 5367
  Vector type: Bacterial Expression
Growth in bacteria
  Bacterial resistance: Ampicillin, 100 μg/mL
  Growth temperature: 37°C
  Growth strain: NEB Stable
  Copy number: High Copy
Gene/Insert
  Gene/Insert name: MHETase from Ideonella sakaiensis 201-F6 (Genbank GAP38911.1) with the lid removed
  Species: Ideonella sakaiensis 201-F6
  Mutation: Replacement of G251-T472 with W185-F191 from PETase; codon optimized for expression in E. coli K12
  Promoter: T7/lac
  Tag / fusion protein: His (C terminal on backbone)
  Cloning method: Gibson Cloning
Terms and licenses: Academic/Nonprofit Terms; Industry Terms: Not Available to Industry
How to cite: pCJ209 was a gift from Gregg Beckham (Addgene plasmid # 162682 ; http://n2t.net/addgene:162682 ; RRID:Addgene_162682)
